>Addgene plasmid #184503 | pCI pHluorin Syt2 | addgene full sequence | sequence record 391942 | Addgene NGS Result
TCAATATTGGCCATTAGCCATATTATTCATTGGTTATATAGCATAAATCAATATTGGCTATTGGCCATTG
CATACGTTGTATCTATATCATAATATGTACATTTATATTGGCTCATGTCCAATATGACCGCCATGTTGGC
ATTGATTATTGACTAGTTATTAATAGTAATCAATTACGGGGTCATTAGTTCATAGCCCATATATGGAGTT
CCGCGTTACATAACTTACGGTAAATGGCCCGCCTGGCTGACCGCCCAACGACCCCCGCCCATTGACGTCA
ATAATGACGTATGTTCCCATAGTAACGCCAATAGGGACTTTCCATTGACGTCAATGGGTGGAGTATTTAC
GGTAAACTGCCCACTTGGCAGTACATCAAGTGTATCATATGCCAAGTCCGCCCCCTATTGACGTCAATGA
CGGTAAATGGCCCGCCTGGCATTATGCCCAGTACATGACCTTACGGGACTTTCCTACTTGGCAGTACATC
TACGTATTAGTCATCGCTATTACCATGGTGATGCGGTTTTGGCAGTACACCAATGGGCGTGGATAGCGGT
TTGACTCACGGGGATTTCCAAGTCTCCACCCCATTGACGTCAATGGGAGTTTGTTTTGGCACCAAAATCA
ACGGGACTTTCCAAAATGTCGTAATAACCCCGCCCCGTTGACGCAAATGGGCGGTAGGCGTGTACGGTGG
GAGGTCTATATAAGCAGAGCTCGTTTAGTGAACCGTCAGATCACTAGAAGCTTTATTGCGGTAGTTTATC
ACAGTTAAATTGCTAACGCAGTCAGTGCTTCTGACACAACAGTCTCGAACTTAAGCTGCAGAAGTTGGTC
GTGAGGCACTGGGCAGGTAAGTATCAAGGTTACAAGACAGGTTTAAGGAGACCAATAGAAACTGGGCTTG
TCGAGACAGAGAAGACTCTTGCGTTTCTGATAGGCACCTATTGGTCTTACTGACATCCACTTTGCCTTTC
TCTCCACAGGTGTCCACTCCCAGTTCAATTACAGCTCTTAAGGCTAGAGTACTTAATACGACTCACTATA
GGCTAGCCTCGAGAATTCGATATCGCTTGTTCTTTTTGCAGAAGCTCAGAATAAACGCTCAACTTTGGCA
GATACCATGGACAGCAAAGGTTCGTCGCAGAAAGGGTCCCGCCTGCTCCTGCTGCTGGTGGTGTCAAATC
TACTCTTGTGCCAGGGTGTGGTCTCCGATATCGGTACCACGCGTAGTAAAGGCGAAGAACTTTTCACTGG
AGTTGTCCCAATTCTTGTTGAATTAGATGGTGATGTTAATGGGCACAAATTTTCTGTCAGTGGAGAGGGT
GAAGGTGATGCAACATACGGAAAACTTACCCTTAAATTTATTTGCACTACTGGAAAACTACCTGTTCCTT
GGCCAACACTTGTCACTACTTTAACTTATGGTGTTCAATGCTTTTCAAGATACCCAGATCATATGAAACG
GCATGACTTTTTCAAGAGTGCCATGCCCGAAGGTTATGTACAGGAAAGAACTATATTTTTCAAAGATGAC
GGGAACTACAAGACACGTGCTGAAGTCAAGTTTGAAGGTGATACCCTTGTTAATAGAATCGAGTTAAAAG
GTATTGATTTTAAAGAAGATGGAAACATTCTTGGACACAAATTGGAATACAACTATAACGATCACCAGGT
GTACATCATGGCAGACAAACAAAAGAATGGAATCAAAGCTAACTTCAAAATTAGACACAACATTGAAGAT
GGAGGCGTTCAACTAGCAGACCATTATCAACAAAATACTCCAATTGGCGATGGGCCCGTCCTTTTACCAG
ACAACCATTACCTGTTTACAACTTCTACTCTTTCGAAAGATCCCAACGAAAAGAGAGACCACATGGTCCT
TCTTGAGTTTGTAACAGCTGCTGGGATTACACATGGCATGGATGAACTATACAAAGAATTCTCAGGCGGA
AGCGGAGGCTCCGGCGGGAGCGGCGGAAGAAACATCTTCAAGAGGAACCAGGAGCCAAATGTGGCTCCGG
CCACCACCACTGCCACAATGCCCCTTGCACCCGTCGCACCTGCCGACAACTCTACAGAGAGCACGGGTCC
TGGGGAGAGCCAAGAAGACATGTTCGCCAAGCTGAAGGAGAAATTCTTCAATGAGATCAACAAGATCCCC
TTGCCCCCCTGGGCTCTGATCGCCATGGCTGTGGTTGCTGGCCTCCTGCTGCTCACCTGTTGCTTCTGCA
TCTGTAAGAAGTGCTGCTGCAAGAAGAAGAAGAACAAGAAGGAGAAGGGCAAAGGCATGAAGAACGCCAT
GAACATGAAGGACATGAAAGGGGGCCAGGATGACGATGATGCAGAGACAGGCCTGACTGAAGGAGAAGGT
GAAGGCGAGGAGGAGAAAGAGCCAGAGAACCTGGGCAAATTGCAGTTTTCTCTGGACTATGATTTCCAGG
CCAACCAGCTCACCGTGGGTGTCCTGCAGGCTGCGGAACTCCCAGCCCTGGACATGGGTGGCACATCAGA
CCCTTATGTCAAAGTCTTCCTCCTCCCAGACAAGAAGAAGAAATATGAGACTAAGGTGCATCGGAAGACG
CTGAACCCAGCCTTCAATGAGACATTCACTTTCAAGGTGCCATACCAGGAGTTAGCAGGCAAGACCCTGG
TGATGGCAATCTATGACTTTGACCGCTTCTCTAAGCATGACATCATCGGGGAGGTGAAGGTACCCATGAA
CACAGTGGACCTTGGCCAGCCCATCGAGGAATGGAGAGACCTACAAGGCGGAGAGAAGGAAGAGCCAGAG
AAGTTGGGTGACATCTGTACCTCCTTGCGCTACGTGCCCACAGCTGGGAAGCTCACCGTCTGTATCCTGG
AGGCCAAGAACCTGAAGAAGATGGACGTAGGGGGCCTTTCAGACCCCTATGTGAAGATCCACCTGATGCA
GAACGGTAAGAGACTCAAGAAGAAGAAGACGACAGTGAAGAAGAAGACCCTGAACCCCTACTTCAACGAG
TCCTTCAGCTTCGAGATCCCCTTTGAGCAGATCCAGAAAGTCCAGGTGGTCGTCACCGTGCTAGACTACG
ACAAACTGGGCAAGAATGAAGCCATCGGAAAGATCTTTGTAGGCAGCAACGCCACAGGCACCGAGTTGCG
GCACTGGTCCGACATGCTGGCCAACCCTCGGAGGCCCATTGCCCAGTGGCACTCTCTTAAGCCTGAGGAA
GAAGTGGATGCTCTTCTGGGCAAGAACAAGTAGGCGGCCGCTTCGAGCAGACATGATAAGATACATTGAT
GAGTTTGGACAAACCACAACTAGAATGCAGTGAAAAAAATGCTTTATTTGTGAAATTTGTGATGCTATTG
CTTTATTTGTAACCATTATAAGCTGCAATAAACAAGTTAACAACAACAATTGCATTCATTTTATGTTTCA
GGTTCAGGGGGAGATGTGGGAGGTTTTTTAAAGCAAGTAAAACCTCTACAAATGTGGTAAAATCGATAAG
GATCCGGGCTGGCGTAATAGCGAAGAGGCCCGCACCGATCGCCCTTCCCAACAGTTGCGCAGCCTGAATG
GCGAATGG
[124 nt withheld, positions 3579-3702]
C
[91 nt withheld, positions 3704-3794]
A
[49 nt withheld, positions 3796-3844]
CCTTTGACGTTGGAGTCCACGTTCTTT
[37 nt withheld, positions 3872-3908]
ACCCTATCTCGGTCTATTCTTTTGATTTATAAGGGATTTTGCCGATTTCGGCCTATTGGTTAAAAAATGA
GCTGATTTAACAAAAATTTAACGCGAATTTTAACAAAATATTAACGCTTACAATTTCCTGATGCGGTATT
TTCTCCTTACGCATCTGTGCGGTATTTCACACCGCATATGGTGCACTCTCAGTACAATCTGCTCTGATGC
CGCATAGTTAAGCCAGCCCCGACACCCGCCAACACCCGCTGACGCGCCCTGACGGGCTTGTCTGCTCCCG
GCATCCGCTTACAGACAAGCTGTGACCGTCTCCGGGAGCTGCATGTGTCAGAGGTTTTCACCGTCATCAC
CGAAACGCGCGAGACGAAAGGGCCTCGTGATACGCCTATTTTTATAGGTTAATGTCATGATAATAATGGT
TTCTTAGACGTCAGGTGGCACTTTTCGGGGAAATGTGCGCGGAACCCCTATTTGTTTATTTTTCTAAATA
CATTCAAATATGTATCCGCTCATGAGACAATAACCCTGATAAATGCTTCAATAATATTGAAAAAGGAAGA
GTATGAGTATTCAACATTTCCGTGTCGCCCTTATTCCCTTTTTTGCGGCATTTTGCCTTCCTGTTTTTGC
TCACCCAGAAACGCTGGTGAAAGTAAAAGATGCTGAAGATCAGTTGGGTGCACGAGTGGGTTACATCGAA
CTGGATCTCAACAGCGGTAAGATCCTTGAGAGTTTTCGCCCCGAAGAACGTTTTCCAATGATGAGCACTT
TTAAAGTTCTGCTATGTGGCGCGGTATTATCCCGTATTGACGCCGGGCAAGAGCAACTCGGTCGCCGCAT
ACACTATTCTCAGAATGACTTGGTTGAGTACTCACCAGTCACAGAAAAGCATCTTACGGATGGCATGACA
GTAAGAGAATTATGCAGTGCTGCCATAACCATGAGTGATAACACTGCGGCCAACTTACTTCTGACAACGA
TCGGAGGACCGAAGGAGCTAACCGCTTTTTTGCACAACATGGGGGATCATGTAACTCGCCTTGATCGTTG
GGAACCGGAGCTGAATGAAGCCATACCAAACGACGAGCGTGACACCACGATGCCTGTAGCAATGGCAACA
ACGTTGCGCAAACTATTAACTGGCGAACTACTTACTCTAGCTTCCCGGCAACAATTAATAGACTGGATGG
AGGCGGATAAAGTTGCAGGACCACTTCTGCGCTCGGCCCTTCCGGCTGGCTGGTTTATTGCTGATAAATC
TGGAGCCGGTGAGCGTGGGTCTCGCGGTATCATTGCAGCACTGGGGCCAGATGGTAAGCCCTCCCGTATC
GTAGTTATCTACACGACGGGGAGTCAGGCAACTATGGATGAACGAAATAGACAGATCGCTGAGATAGGTG
CCTCACTGATTAAGCATTGGTAACTGTCAGACCAAGTTTACTCATATATACTTTAGATTGATTTAAAACT
TCATTTTTAATTTAAAAGGATCTAGGTGAAGATCCTTTTTGATAATCTCATGACCAAAATCCCTTAACGT
GAGTTTTCGTTCCACTGAGCGTCAGACCCCGTAGAAAAGATCAAAGGATCTTCTTGAGATCCTTTTTTTC
TGCGCGTAATCTGCTGCTTGCAAACAAAAAAACCACCGCTACCAGCGGTGGTTTGTTTGCCGGATCAAGA
GCTACCAACTCTTTTTCCGAAGGTAACTGGCTTCAGCAGAGCGCAGATACCAAATACTGTTCTTCTAGTG
TAGCCGTAGTTAGGCCACCACTTCAAGAACTCTGTAGCACCGCCTACATACCTCGCTCTGCTAATCCTGT
TACCAGTGGCTGCTGCCAGTGGCGATAAGTCGTGTCTTACCGGGTTGGACTCAAGACGATAGTTACCGGA
TAAGGCGCAGCGGTCGGGCTGAACGGGGGGTTCGTGCACACAGCCCAGCTTGGAGCGAACGACCTACACC
GAACTGAGATACCTACAGCGTGAGCTATGAGAAAGCGCCACGCTTCCCGAAGGGAGAAAGGCGGACAGGT
ATCCGGTAAGCGGCAGGGTCGGAACAGGAGAGCGCACGAGGGAGCTTCCAGGGGGAAACGCCTGGTATCT
TTATAGTCCTGTCGGGTTTCGCCACCTCTGACTTGAGCGTCGATTTTTGTGATGCTCGTCAGGGGGGCGG
AGCCTATGGAAAAACGCCAGCAACGCGGCCTTTTTACGGTTCCTGGCCTTTTGCTGGCCTTTTGCTCACA
TGGCTCGACAGATCT
Features (pLannotate 1.2.2; 17 found; start..end, strand, type, name):
    140..517     +  enhancer       CMV enhancer: human cytomegalovirus immediate early enhancer
    519..718     +  promoter       CMV promoter: human cytomegalovirus (CMV) immediate early promoter
    857..989     +  intron         chimeric intron: chimera between introns from human β-globin and immunoglobulin heavy chain genes
   1034..1052    +  promoter       T7 promoter: promoter for bacteriophage T7 RNA polymerase
   1076..1118    +  5'UTR          Xenopus globin 5'-UTR: translational enhancer from the 5'-UTR of the major beta-globin gene of Xenopus laevis
   1127..1216    +  CDS            prolactin signal sequence: signal sequence from bovine prolactin
   1235..1945    +  CDS            superecliptic pHluorin: pH-sensitive mutant of green fluorescent protein (Ng et al., 2002) excited strongly by blue light at neutral pH but minimally fluorescent at acidic pH
   1988..3250    +  CDS            Syt2: SYT2_MOUSE - Experimental evidence at protein level: Swiss-Prot protein existence level 1. (Microbial infection) Receptor for C.botulinum neurotoxin type G (BoNT/G, botG); gangliosides are not required for (or only very slightly improve) binding to a membrane-anchored receptor fragment (PubMed:20219474). The toxin binds via the vesicular domain (residues 47-55) (PubMed:20219474). From Mus musculus (Mouse).
   3277..3398    -  polyA_signal   SV40 poly(A) signal: SV40 polyadenylation signal
   3421..3489    -  CDS            large T antigen (fragment): large T antigen from SV40 (simian virus 40)
   3508..3575    +  CDS            lacZα (fragment): LacZα fragment of β-galactosidase; lacZ fragment
   3579..4007    +  rep_origin     f1 ori (sequence partly withheld): f1 bacteriophage origin of replication; arrow indicates direction of (+) strand synthesis
   4035..4134    -  misc_feature   bom (fragment): basis of mobility region from pBR322
   4236..4271    -  CDS            rop (fragment): Rop protein, which maintains plasmids at low copy number; rop
   4366..4470    +  promoter       AmpR promoter: bla
   4471..5331    +  CDS            AmpR: β-lactamase; bla; confers resistance to ampicillin, carbenicillin, and related antibiotics
   5502..6090    +  rep_origin     ori: high-copy-number ColE1/pMB1/pBR322/pUC origin of replication
