[The description below was written by a language model from this plasmid's Addgene catalogue record and pLannotate feature annotations shown in this document.]
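Description:
pCI pHluorin Syt2 is a mammalian expression plasmid built on the Promega pCI backbone, carrying mouse synaptotagmin 2 (Syt2) fused at its N-terminus to superecliptic pHluorin. It is propagated in E. coli as a high-copy plasmid through a ColE1/pUC-type origin and selected with ampicillin via the β-lactamase gene. An f1 origin is also present, along with short annotated fragments of lacZα, bom, rop and SV40 large T antigen, which appear to be backbone remnants rather than functional parts.

Expression is driven by the human cytomegalovirus immediate-early enhancer and promoter, followed by the chimeric β-globin/immunoglobulin intron typical of pCI, which improves transcript processing and expression. A T7 promoter and a Xenopus β-globin 5'-UTR translational enhancer lie upstream of the open reading frame. The coding region begins with a bovine prolactin signal sequence, then superecliptic pHluorin, then Syt2 with its first codon removed so that it reads through as a fusion. An SV40 polyadenylation signal is annotated downstream.

Because the synaptotagmin N-terminus faces the vesicle lumen, the signal sequence presumably directs the pHluorin tag into that compartment. pHluorin is a GFP variant that is minimally fluorescent at acidic pH and bright at neutral pH, so the fusion should be dim inside acidified vesicles and brighten when exocytosis exposes the tag to the extracellular medium. The construct comes from a functional screen of pHluorin-tagged synaptotagmin isoforms examining their axonal and dendritic distribution, and it is suited to live imaging of Syt2 localisation and of the exocytosis and recycling of Syt2-bearing organelles in transfected mammalian cells.
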