Addgene plasmid #184503: pCI pHluorin Syt2
Purpose: Mammalian expression of Synaptotagmin 2 with pH-sensitive fluorescent protein
Depositing lab: Edwin Chapman. Publication: Axonal and dendritic synaptotagmin isoforms revealed by a pHluorin-syt functional screen. Dean C, Dunning FM, Liu H, Bomba-Warczak E, Martens H, Bharat V, Ahmed S, Chapman ER. Mol Biol Cell. 2012 May;23(9):1715-27. doi: 10.1091/mbc.E11-08-0707. Epub 2012 Mar 7. PubMed 22398727.
Backbone
  Vector backbone: pCI
  Backbone manufacturer: Promega
  Backbone size w/o insert (bp): 4006
  Vector type: Mammalian Expression
Growth in bacteria
  Bacterial resistance: Ampicillin, 100 μg/mL
  Growth temperature: 37°C
  Growth strain: DH5alpha
  Copy number: High Copy
Gene/Insert
  Gene/Insert name: Synaptotagmin 2
  Species: M. musculus (mouse)
  Insert size (bp): 2127
  Entrez Gene: Syt2 (a.k.a. IP4BP, mKIAA4194, sytII)
  Tag / fusion protein: Super Ecliptic pHluorin (N terminal on backbone)
  Cloning method: Unknown
Resource information
  A portion of this plasmid was derived from a plasmid made by: Mitsunori Fukuda, Tohoku University
Terms and licenses: Academic/Nonprofit Terms; Industry Terms: Not Available to Industry
Depositor comments: The first codon of the Synpatotagmin has been removed
How to cite: pCI pHluorin Syt2 was a gift from Edwin Chapman (Addgene plasmid # 184503 ; http://n2t.net/addgene:184503 ; RRID:Addgene_184503)
